LOCUS       Exported 8201 bp ds-DNA circular SYN 09-DEC-2022
DEFINITION  Expression of SNAPf and mXFPm-tagged IFNAR1 at the plasma membrane,
            e.g. for single molecule fluorescence microscopy.
ACCESSION   .
VERSION     .
KEYWORDS    pSems-leader-SNAPf-mXFPm-IFNAR1(28-557)
SOURCE      synthetic DNA construct
  ORGANISM  synthetic DNA construct
REFERENCE   1 (bases 1 to 8201)
  AUTHORS   Sotolongo Bellon J, Birkholz O, Richter CP, Eull F, Kenneweg H,
            Wilmes S, Rothbauer U, You C, Walter MR, Kurre R, Piehler J
  TITLE     Four-color single-molecule imaging with engineered tags resolves the
            molecular architecture of signaling complexes in the plasma
            membrane.
  JOURNAL   Cell Rep Methods. 2022 Feb 4;2(2):100165. doi:
            10.1016/j.crmeth.2022.100165. eCollection 2022 Feb 28.
  PUBMED    35474965
REFERENCE   2 (bases 1 to 8201)
  AUTHORS   .
  TITLE     Direct Submission
  JOURNAL   Exported Dec 9, 2022 from SnapGene Server 1.1.58
            http://www.snapgene.com
FEATURES             Location/Qualifiers
     source          1..8201
                     /organism="synthetic DNA construct"
                     /mol_type="other DNA"
     enhancer        137..516
                     /label=CMV enhancer
                     /note="human cytomegalovirus immediate early enhancer"
     promoter        517..720
                     /label=CMV promoter
                     /note="human cytomegalovirus (CMV) immediate early
                     promoter"
     primer_bind     671..691
                     /label=CMV-F
                     /note="Human CMV immediate early promoter, forward primer"
     primer_bind     765..784
                     /label=T7
                     /note="T7 promoter, forward primer"
     promoter        765..783
                     /label=T7 promoter
                     /note="promoter for bacteriophage T7 RNA polymerase"
     sig_peptide     820..882
                     /product="leader sequence from mouse immunoglobulin kappa
                     light chain"
                     /label=Ig-kappa leader
     CDS             883..909
                     /codon_start=1
                     /product="HA (human influenza hemagglutinin) epitope tag"
                     /label=HA
                     /translation="YPYDVPDYA"
     CDS             919..1464
                     /codon_start=1
                     /product="human O6-alkylguanine-DNA-alkyltransferase
                     variant that forms covalent bonds with benzylguanine
                     derivatives"
                     /label=SNAP-tag(R)
                     /note="fast-reacting variant, optimized for mammalian
                     expression"
                     /translation="MDKDCEMKRTTLDSPLGKLELSGCEQGLHRIIFLGKGTSAADAVE
                     VPAPAAVLGGPEPLMQATAWLNAYFHQPEAIEEFPVPALHHPVFQQESFTRQVLWKLLK
                     VVKFGEVISYSHLAALAGNPAATAAVKTALSGNPVPILIPCHRVVQGDLDVGGYEGGLA
                     VKEWLLAHEGHRLGKPGLG"
     CDS             1486..2202
                     /codon_start=1
                     /product="enhanced CFP with monomerizing A206K mutation
                     (Zacharias et al., 2002)"
                     /label=mECFP
                     /note="mammalian codon-optimized"
                     /translation="MVSKGEELFTGVVPILVELDGDVNGHRFSVSGEGEGDATYGKLTL
                     KFICTTGKLPVPWPTLVTTLTFGVQCFSRYPDHMKQHDFFKSAMPEGYVQERTIFFKDD
                     GNYKTRAEVKFEGDTLVNRIELKGIDFKEDGNILGHKLKYNYISHNVYITADKQKNGIK
                     ANFKIRHNIEDGSVQLADHYQQNTPIGDGPVLLPDNHYLSTQSKLSKDPNEKRDHMVLL
                     EFVTAAGITLGMDELYK"
     primer_bind     complement(1531..1552)
                     /label=EGFP-N
                     /note="EGFP, reverse primer"
     primer_bind     complement(1792..1811)
                     /label=EXFP-R
                     /note="For distinguishing EGFP variants, reverse primer"
     primer_bind     2139..2160
                     /label=EGFP-C
                     /note="EGFP, forward primer"
     intron          3879..4108
                     /label=chimeric intron
                     /note="chimera between introns from adenovirus and
                     immunoglobulin heavy chain genes"
     primer_bind     4091..4110
                     /label=pMT2-F
                     /note="Synthetic intron, forward primer"
     misc_feature    4181..4754
                     /label=IRES
                     /note="internal ribosome entry site (IRES) of the
                     encephalomyocarditis virus (EMCV)"
     primer_bind     complement(4348..4365)
                     /label=IRES reverse
                     /note="IRES internal ribosome entry site, reverse primer.
                     Also called pCDH-rev"
     primer_bind     4575..4594
                     /label=IRES-F
                     /note="IRES internal ribosome entry site, forward primer"
     CDS             4790..5593
                     /codon_start=1
                     /gene="aph(3')-II (or nptII)"
                     /product="aminoglycoside phosphotransferase from Tn5"
                     /label=NeoR/KanR
                     /note="confers resistance to neomycin, kanamycin, and G418
                     (Geneticin(R))"
                     /translation="MGSAIEQDGLHAGSPAAWVERLFGYDWAQQTIGCSDAAVFRLSAQ
                     GRPVLFVKTDLSGALNELQDEAARLSWLATTGVPCAAVLDVVTEAGRDWLLLGEVPGQD
                     LLSSHLAPAEKVSIMADAMRRLHTLDPATCPFDHQAKHRIERARTRMEAGLVDQDDLDE
                     EHQGLAPAELFARLKARMPDGDDLVVTHGDACLPNIMVENGRFSGFIDCGRLGVADRYQ
                     DIALATRDIAEELGGEWADRFLVLYGIAAPDSQRIAFYRLLDEFF"
     primer_bind     complement(4853..4872)
                     /label=Neo-R
                     /note="Neomycin resistance gene, reverse primer"
     primer_bind     5463..5482
                     /label=Neo-F
                     /note="Neomycin resistance gene, forward primer"
     polyA_signal    5723..5844
                     /label=SV40 poly(A) signal
                     /note="SV40 polyadenylation signal"
     primer_bind     complement(5760..5779)
                     /label=SV40pA-R
                     /note="SV40 polyA, reverse primer"
     primer_bind     complement(5946..5962)
                     /label=M13 rev
                     /note="common sequencing primer, one of multiple similar
                     variants"
     primer_bind     complement(5946..5962)
                     /label=M13 Reverse
                     /note="In lacZ gene. Also called M13-rev"
     primer_bind     complement(5959..5981)
                     /label=M13/pUC Reverse
                     /note="In lacZ gene"
     protein_bind    5970..5986
                     /label=lac operator
                     /bound_moiety="lac repressor encoded by lacI"
                     /note="The lac repressor binds to the lac operator to
                     inhibit transcription in E. coli. This inhibition can be
                     relieved by adding lactose or
                     isopropyl-beta-D-thiogalactopyranoside (IPTG)."
     promoter        complement(5994..6024)
                     /label=lac promoter
                     /note="promoter for the E. coli lac operon"
     protein_bind    6039..6060
                     /label=CAP binding site
                     /bound_moiety="E. coli catabolite activator protein"
                     /note="CAP binding activates transcription in the presence
                     of cAMP."
     primer_bind     complement(6177..6194)
                     /label=L4440
                     /note="L4440 vector, forward primer"
     rep_origin      complement(6348..6936)
                     /direction=LEFT
                     /label=ori
                     /note="high-copy-number ColE1/pMB1/pBR322/pUC origin of
                     replication"
     primer_bind     complement(6428..6447)
                     /label=pBR322ori-F
                     /note="pBR322 origin, forward primer"
     CDS             complement(7107..7967)
                     /codon_start=1
                     /gene="bla"
                     /product="beta-lactamase"
                     /label=AmpR
                     /note="confers resistance to ampicillin, carbenicillin, and
                     related antibiotics"
                     /translation="MSIQHFRVALIPFFAAFCLPVFAHPETLVKVKDAEDQLGARVGYI
                     ELDLNSGKILESFRPEERFPMMSTFKVLLCGAVLSRIDAGQEQLGRRIHYSQNDLVEYS
                     PVTEKHLTDGMTVRELCSAAITMSDNTAANLLLTTIGGPKELTAFLHNMGDHVTRLDRW
                     EPELNEAIPNDERDTTMPVAMATTLRKLLTGELLTLASRQQLIDWMEADKVAGPLLRSA
                     LPAGWFIADKSGAGERGSRGIIAALGPDGKPSRIVVIYTTGSQATMDERNRQIAEIGAS
                     LIKHW"
     primer_bind     7730..7749
                     /label=Amp-R
                     /note="Ampicillin resistance gene, reverse primer"
     promoter        complement(7968..8072)
                     /gene="bla"
                     /label=AmpR promoter
     primer_bind     complement(8147..8166)
                     /label=pRS-marker
                     /note="pRS vectors, use to sequence yeast selectable
                     marker"
ORIGIN
        1 ttggaggtcg ctgagtagtg cgcgagcaaa atttaagcta caacaaggca aggcttgacc
       61 gacaattgca tgaagaatct gcttagggtt aggcgttttg cgctgcttcg cgatgtacgg
      121 gccagatata cgcgttgaca ttgattattg actagttatt aatagtaatc aattacgggg
      181 tcattagttc atagcccata tatggagttc cgcgttacat aacttacggt aaatggcccg
      241 cctggctgac cgcccaacga cccccgccca ttgacgtcaa taatgacgta tgttcccata
      301 gtaacgccaa tagggacttt ccattgacgt caatgggtgg agtatttacg gtaaactgcc
      361 cacttggcag tacatcaagt gtatcatatg ccaagtacgc cccctattga cgtcaatgac
      421 ggtaaatggc ccgcctggca ttatgcccag tacatgacct tatgggactt tcctacttgg
      481 cagtacatct acgtattagt catcgctatt accatggtga tgcggttttg gcagtacatc
      541 aatgggcgtg gatagcggtt tgactcacgg ggatttccaa gtctccaccc cattgacgtc
      601 aatgggagtt tgttttggca ccaaaatcaa cgggactttc caaaatgtcg taacaactcc
      661 gccccattga cgcaaatggg cggtaggcgt gtacggtggg aggtctatat aagcagagct
      721 ctctggctaa ctagagaacc cactgcttac tggcttatcg aaattaatac gactcactat
      781 agggagaccc aagcttggta ccgagctcgg atcgatatca tggagacaga cacactcctg
      841 ctatgggtac tgctgctctg ggttccaggt tccactggtg actatccata tgatgttcca
      901 gattatgctg aattcaccat ggacaaagac tgcgaaatga agcgcaccac cctggatagc
      961 cctctgggca agctggaact gtctgggtgc gaacagggcc tgcaccgtat catcttcctg
     1021 ggcaaaggaa catctgccgc cgacgccgtg gaagtgcctg ccccagccgc cgtgctgggc
     1081 ggaccagagc cactgatgca ggccaccgcc tggctcaacg cctactttca ccagcctgag
     1141 gccatcgagg agttccctgt gccagccctg caccacccag tgttccagca ggagagcttt
     1201 acccgccagg tgctgtggaa actgctgaaa gtggtgaagt tcggagaggt catcagctac
     1261 agccacctgg ccgccctggc cggcaatccc gccgccaccg ccgccgtgaa aaccgccctg
     1321 agcggaaatc ccgtgcccat tctgatcccc tgccaccggg tggtgcaggg cgacctggac
     1381 gtggggggct acgagggcgg gctcgccgtg aaagagtggc tgctggccca cgagggccac
     1441 agactgggca agcctgggct gggtcctgca ggtataggcg cgcccatggt gagcaagggc
     1501 gaggagctgt tcaccggggt ggtgcccatc ctggtcgagc tggacggcga cgtaaacggc
     1561 cacaggttca gcgtgtccgg cgagggcgag ggcgatgcca cctacggcaa gctgaccctg
     1621 aagttcatct gcaccaccgg caagctgccc gtgccctggc ccaccctcgt gaccaccctg
     1681 acctttggcg tgcagtgctt cagccgctac cccgaccaca tgaagcagca cgacttcttc
     1741 aagtccgcca tgcccgaagg ctacgtccag gagcgtacca tcttcttcaa ggacgacggc
     1801 aactacaaga cccgcgccga ggtgaagttc gagggcgaca ccctggtgaa ccgcatcgag
     1861 ctgaagggca tcgacttcaa ggaggacggc aacatcctgg ggcacaagct gaaatacaac
     1921 tacatcagcc acaacgtcta tatcaccgcc gacaagcaga agaacggcat caaggccaac
     1981 ttcaagatcc gccacaacat cgaggacggc agcgtgcagc tcgccgacca ctaccagcag
     2041 aacaccccca tcggcgacgg ccccgtgctg ctgcccgaca accactacct gagcacccag
     2101 tccaaactga gcaaagaccc caacgagaag cgcgatcaca tggtcctgct ggagttcgtg
     2161 accgccgccg ggatcactct cggcatggac gagctgtaca agggatccct cgagtctaaa
     2221 aatctaaaat ctcctcaaaa agtagaggtc gacatcatag atgacaactt tatcctgagg
     2281 tggaacagga gcgatgagtc tgtcgggaat gtgacttttt cattcgatta tcaaaaaact
     2341 gggatggata attggataaa attgtctggg tgtcagaata ttactagtac caaatgcaac
     2401 ttttcttcac tcaagctgaa tgtttatgaa gaaattaaat tgcgtataag agcagaaaaa
     2461 gaaaacactt cttcatggta tgaggttgac tcatttacac catttcgcaa agctcagatt
     2521 ggtcctccag aagtacattt agaagctgaa gataaggcaa tagtgataca catctctcct
     2581 ggaacaaaag atagtgttat gtgggctttg gatggtttaa gctttacata tagcttactt
     2641 atctggaaaa actcttcagg tgtagaagaa aggattgaaa atatttattc cagacataaa
     2701 atttataaac tctcaccaga gactacttat tgtctaaaag ttaaagcagc actacttacg
     2761 tcatggaaaa ttggtgtcta tagtccagta cattgtataa agaccacagt tgaaaatgaa
     2821 ctacctccac cagaaaatat agaagtcagt gtccaaaatc agaactatgt tcttaaatgg
     2881 gattatacat atgcaaacat gacctttcaa gttcagtggc tccacgcctt tttaaaaagg
     2941 aatcctggaa accatttgta taaatggaaa caaatacctg actgtgaaaa tgtcaaaact
     3001 acccagtgtg tctttcctca aaacgttttc caaaaaggaa tttaccttct ccgcgtacaa
     3061 gcatctgatg gaaataacac atctttttgg tctgaagaga taaagtttga tactgaaata
     3121 caagctttcc tacttcctcc agtctttaac attagatccc ttagtgattc attccatatc
     3181 tatatcggtg ctccaaaaca gtctggaaac acgcctgtga tccaggatta tccactgatt
     3241 tatgaaatta ttttttggga aaacacttca aatgctgaga gaaaaattat cgagaaaaaa
     3301 actgatgtta cagttcctaa tttgaaacca ctgactgtat attgtgtgaa agccagagca
     3361 cacaccatgg atgaaaagct gaataaaagc agtgttttta gtgacgctgt atgtgagaaa
     3421 acaaaaccag gaaatacctc taaaatttgg cttatagttg gaatttgtat tgcattattt
     3481 gctctcccgt ttgtcattta tgctgcgaaa gtcttcttga gatgcatcaa ttatgtcttc
     3541 tttccatcac ttaaaccttc ttccagtata gatgagtatt tctctgaaca gccattgaag
     3601 aatcttctgc tttcaacttc tgaggaacaa atcgaaaaat gtttcataat tgaaaatata
     3661 agcacaattg ctacagtaga agaaactaat caaactgatg aagatcataa aaaatacagt
     3721 tcccaaacta gccaagattc aggaaattat tctaatgaag atgaaagcga aagtaaaaca
     3781 agtgaagaac tacagcagga ctttgtatga gcggccgcat agataactga tccagtgtgc
     3841 tggaattaat tcgctgtctg cgagggccag ctgttggggt gagtactccc tctcaaaagc
     3901 gggcatgact tctgcgctaa gattgtcagt ttccaaaaac gaggaggatt tgatattcac
     3961 ctggcccgcg gtgatgcctt tgagggtggc cgcgtccatc tggtcagaaa agacaatctt
     4021 tttgttgtca agcttgaggt gtggcaggct tgagatctgg ccatacactt gagtgacaat
     4081 gacatccact ttgcctttct ctccacaggt gtccactccc aggtccaact gcaggtcgag
     4141 catgcatcta gggcggccaa ttccgcccct ctcccccccc cccctctccc tccccccccc
     4201 ctaacgttac tggccgaagc cgcttggaat aaggccggtg tgcgtttgtc tatatgttat
     4261 tttccaccat attgccgtct tttggcaatg tgagggcccg gaaacctggc cctgtcttct
     4321 tgacgagcat tcctaggggt ctttcccctc tcgccaaagg aatgcaaggt ctgttgaatg
     4381 tcgtgaagga agcagttcct ctggaagctt cttgaagaca aacaacgtct gtagcgaccc
     4441 tttgcaggca gcggaacccc ccacctggcg acaggtgcct ctgcggccaa aagccacgtg
     4501 tataagatac acctgcaaag gcggcacaac cccagtgcca cgttgtgagt tggatagttg
     4561 tggaaagagt caaatggctc tcctcaagcg tattcaacaa ggggctgaag gatgcccaga
     4621 aggtacccca ttgtatggga tctgatctgg ggcctcggtg cacatgcttt acatgtgttt
     4681 agtcgaggtt aaaaaaacgt ctaggccccc cgaaccacgg ggacgtggtt ttcctttgaa
     4741 aaacacgatg ataagcttgc cacaacccgg gataattcct gcagccaata tgggatcggc
     4801 cattgaacaa gatggattgc acgcaggttc tccggccgct tgggtggaga ggctattcgg
     4861 ctatgactgg gcacaacaga caatcggctg ctctgatgcc gccgtgttcc ggctgtcagc
     4921 gcaggggcgc ccggttcttt ttgtcaagac cgacctgtcc ggtgccctga atgaactgca
     4981 ggacgaggca gcgcggctat cgtggctggc cacgacgggc gttccttgcg cagctgtgct
     5041 cgacgttgtc actgaagcgg gaagggactg gctgctattg ggcgaagtgc cggggcagga
     5101 tctcctgtca tctcaccttg ctcctgccga gaaagtatcc atcatggctg atgcaatgcg
     5161 gcggctgcat acgcttgatc cggctacctg cccattcgac caccaagcga aacatcgcat
     5221 cgagcgagca cgtactcgga tggaagccgg tcttgtcgat caggatgatc tggacgaaga
     5281 gcatcagggg ctcgcgccag ccgaactgtt cgccaggctc aaggcgcgca tgcccgacgg
     5341 cgatgatctc gtcgtgaccc atggcgatgc ctgcttgccg aatatcatgg tggaaaatgg
     5401 ccgcttttct ggattcatcg actgtggccg gctgggtgtg gcggaccgct atcaggacat
     5461 agcgttggct acccgtgata ttgctgaaga gcttggcggc gaatgggctg accgcttcct
     5521 cgtgctttac ggtatcgccg ctcccgattc gcagcgcatc gccttctatc gccttcttga
     5581 cgagttcttc tgaggggatc aattctctag ataactgatc ataatcagcc ataccacatt
     5641 tgtagaggtt ttacttgctt taaaaaacct cccacacctc cccctgaacc tgaaacataa
     5701 aatgaatgca attgttgttg ttaacttgtt tattgcagct tataatggtt acaaataaag
     5761 caatagcatc acaaatttca caaataaagc atttttttca ctgcattcta gttgtggttt
     5821 gtccaaactc atcaatgtat cttaacgcgt cgagtgcatt ctagttgtgg tttgtccaaa
     5881 ctcatcaatg tatcttatca tgtctgtata ccgtcgacct ctagctagag cttggcgtaa
     5941 tcatggtcat agctgtttcc tgtgtgaaat tgttatccgc tcacaattcc acacaacata
     6001 cgagccggaa gcataaagtg taaagcctgg ggtgcctaat gagtgagcta actcacatta
     6061 attgcgttgc gctcactgcc cgctttccag tcgggaaacc tgtcgtgcca gctgcattaa
     6121 tgaatcggcc aacgcgcggg gagaggcggt ttgcgtattg ggcgctcttc cgcttcctcg
     6181 ctcactgact cgctgcgctc ggtcgttcgg ctgcggcgag cggtatcagc tcactcaaag
     6241 gcggtaatac ggttatccac agaatcaggg gataacgcag gaaagaacat gtgagcaaaa
     6301 ggccagcaaa aggccaggaa ccgtaaaaag gccgcgttgc tggcgttttt ccataggctc
     6361 cgcccccctg acgagcatca caaaaatcga cgctcaagtc agaggtggcg aaacccgaca
     6421 ggactataaa gataccaggc gtttccccct ggaagctccc tcgtgcgctc tcctgttccg
     6481 accctgccgc ttaccggata cctgtccgcc tttctccctt cgggaagcgt ggcgctttct
     6541 catagctcac gctgtaggta tctcagttcg gtgtaggtcg ttcgctccaa gctgggctgt
     6601 gtgcacgaac cccccgttca gcccgaccgc tgcgccttat ccggtaacta tcgtcttgag
     6661 tccaacccgg taagacacga cttatcgcca ctggcagcag ccactggtaa caggattagc
     6721 agagcgaggt atgtaggcgg tgctacagag ttcttgaagt ggtggcctaa ctacggctac
     6781 actagaagaa cagtatttgg tatctgcgct ctgctgaagc cagttacctt cggaaaaaga
     6841 gttggtagct cttgatccgg caaacaaacc accgctggta gcggtggttt ttttgtttgc
     6901 aagcagcaga ttacgcgcag aaaaaaagga tctcaagaag atcctttgat cttttctacg
     6961 gggtctgacg ctcagtggaa cgaaaactca cgttaaggga ttttggtcat gagattatca
     7021 aaaaggatct tcacctagat ccttttaaat taaaaatgaa gttttaaatc aatctaaagt
     7081 atatatgagt aaacttggtc tgacagttac caatgcttaa tcagtgaggc acctatctca
     7141 gcgatctgtc tatttcgttc atccatagtt gcctgactcc ccgtcgtgta gataactacg
     7201 atacgggagg gcttaccatc tggccccagt gctgcaatga taccgcgaga cccacgctca
     7261 ccggctccag atttatcagc aataaaccag ccagccggaa gggccgagcg cagaagtggt
     7321 cctgcaactt tatccgcctc catccagtct attaattgtt gccgggaagc tagagtaagt
     7381 agttcgccag ttaatagttt gcgcaacgtt gttgccattg ctacaggcat cgtggtgtca
     7441 cgctcgtcgt ttggtatggc ttcattcagc tccggttccc aacgatcaag gcgagttaca
     7501 tgatccccca tgttgtgcaa aaaagcggtt agctccttcg gtcctccgat cgttgtcaga
     7561 agtaagttgg ccgcagtgtt atcactcatg gttatggcag cactgcataa ttctcttact
     7621 gtcatgccat ccgtaagatg cttttctgtg actggtgagt actcaaccaa gtcattctga
     7681 gaatagtgta tgcggcgacc gagttgctct tgcccggcgt caatacggga taataccgcg
     7741 ccacatagca gaactttaaa agtgctcatc attggaaaac gttcttcggg gcgaaaactc
     7801 tcaaggatct taccgctgtt gagatccagt tcgatgtaac ccactcgtgc acccaactga
     7861 tcttcagcat cttttacttt caccagcgtt tctgggtgag caaaaacagg aaggcaaaat
     7921 gccgcaaaaa agggaataag ggcgacacgg aaatgttgaa tactcatact cttccttttt
     7981 caatattatt gaagcattta tcagggttat tgtctcatga gcggatacat atttgaatgt
     8041 atttagaaaa ataaacaaat aggggttccg cgcacatttc cccgaaaagt gccacctgac
     8101 gtcgacggat cgggagatct cccgatcccc tatggtgcac tctcagtaca atctgctctg
     8161 atgccgcata gttaagccag tatctgctcc ctgcttgtgt g
//
